>Addgene plasmid #79492 | pENTR221-CCL5.Pro | addgene full sequence | sequence record 178167 | Addgene NGS Result
CTTTCCTGCGTTATCCCCTGATTCTGTGGATAACCGTATTACCGCCTTTGAGTGAGCTGATACCGCTCGC
CGCAGCCGAACGACCGAGCGCAGCGAGTCAGTGAGCGAGGAAGCGGAAGAGCGCCCAATACGCAAACCGC
CTCTCCCCGCGCGTTGGCCGATTCATTAATGCAGCTGGCACGACAGGTTTCCCGACTGGAAAGCGGGCAG
TGAGCGCAACGCAATTAATACGCGTACCGCTAGCCAGGAAGAGTTTGTAGAAACGCAAAAAGGCCATCCG
TCAGGATGGCCTTCTGCTTAGTTTGATGCCTGGCAGTTTATGGCGGGCGTCCTGCCCGCCACCCTCCGGG
CCGTTGCTTCACAACGTTCAAATCCGCTCCCGGCGGATTTGTCCTACTCAGGAGAGCGTTCACCGACAAA
CAACAGATAAAACGAAAGGCCCAGTCTTCCGACTGAGCCTTTCGTTTTATTTGATGCCTGGCAGTTCCCT
ACTCTCGCGTTAACGCTAGCATGGATGTTTTCCCAGTCACGACGTTGTAAAACGACGGCCAGTCTTAAGC
TCGGGCCCCAAATAATGATTTTATTTTGACTGATAGTGACCTGTTCGTTGCAACAAATTGATGAGCAATG
CTTTTTTATAATGCCAACTTTGTACAAAAAAGCAGGCTTAGCTCGAGGGCTTTCATATTCTGTAACTTTT
GTGCCCAAGAAGGCCTTACAGTGAGATGGGATCCCAGTATTTATTGAGTTTCCTCATTCATAAAATGGGG
ATAATAATAGTAAATGAGTTGACACGCGCTAAGACAGTGGAATAGTGGCTGGCACAGATAAGCCCTCGGT
AAATGGTAGCCAATAATGATAGAGTATGCTGTAAGATATCTTTCTCTCCCTCTGCTTCTCAACAAGTCTC
TAATCAATTATTCCACTTTATAAACAAGGAAATAGAACTCAAAGACATTAAGCACTTTTCCCAAAGGTCG
CTTAGCAAGTAAATGGGAGAGACCCTATGACCAGGATGAAAGCAAGAAATTCCCACAAGAGGACTCATTC
CAACTCATATCTTGTGAAAAGGTTCCCAATGCCCAGCTCAGATCAACTGCCTCAATTTACAGTGTGAGTG
TGCTCACCTCCTTTGGGGACTGTATATCCAGAGGACCCTCCTCAATAAAACACTTTATAAATAACATCCT
TCCATGGATGAGGGAAAGGAGGTAAGATCTGTAATGAATAAGCAGGAACTTTGAAGACTCAGTGACTCAG
TGAGTAATAAAGACTCAGTGACTTCTGATCCTGTCCTAACTGCCACTCCTTGTTGTCCCCAAGAAAGCGG
CTTCCTGCTCTCTGAGGAGGACCCCTTCCCTGGAAGGTAAAACTAAGGATGTCAGCAGAGAAATTTTTCC
ACCATTGGTGCTTGGTCAAAGAGGAAACTGATGAGCTCACTCTAGATGAGAGAGCAGTGAGGGAGAGACA
GAGACTCGAATTTCCGGAGGCTATTTCAGTTTTCTTTTCCGTTTTGTGCAATTTCACTTATGATACCGGC
CAATGCTTGGTTGCTATTTTGGAAACTCCCCTTAGGGGATGCCCCTCAACTGGCCCTATAAAGGGCCAGC
CTGAGCTGCAGAGGATTCCTGCAGAGGATCAAGACAGCACGTGGACCTCGCACAGCCTCTCCCACAGGTA
CTGTACAAAGCTTATCCAGCCACAACTTTGTATACAAAAGTTGAACGAGAAACGTAAAATGATATAAATA
TCAATATATTAAATTAGATTTTGCATAAAAAACAGACTACATAATACTGTAAAACACAACATATCCAGTC
ACTATGAATCAACTACTTAGATGGTATTAGTGACCTGTACTGCAGGGCGGCCGCGATATCCCCTATAGTG
AGTCGTATTACATGGTCATAGCTGTTTCCTGGCAGCTCTGGCCCGTGTCTCAAAATCTCTGATGTTACAT
TGCACAAGATAAAAATATATCATCATGAACAATAAAACTGTCTGCTTACATAAACAGTAATACAAGGGGT
GTTATGAGCCATATTCAACGGGAAACGTCGAGGCCGCGATTAAATTCCAACATGGATGCTGATTTATATG
GGTATAAATGGGCTCGCGATAATGTCGGGCAATCAGGTGCGACAATCTATCGCTTGTATGGGAAGCCCGA
TGCGCCAGAGTTGTTTCTGAAACATGGCAAAGGTAGCGTTGCCAATGATGTTACAGATGAGATGGTCAGA
CTAAACTGGCTGACGGAATTTATGCCTCTTCCGACCATCAAGCATTTTATCCGTACTCCTGATGATGCAT
GGTTACTCACCACTGCGATCCCCGGAAAAACAGCATTCCAGGTATTAGAAGAATATCCTGATTCAGGTGA
AAATATTGTTGATGCGCTGGCAGTGTTCCTGCGCCGGTTGCATTCGATTCCTGTTTGTAATTGTCCTTTT
AACAGCGATCGCGTATTTCGTCTCGCTCAGGCGCAATCACGAATGAATAACGGTTTGGTTGATGCGAGTG
ATTTTGATGACGAGCGTAATGGCTGGCCTGTTGAACAAGTCTGGAAAGAAATGCATAAACTTTTGCCATT
CTCACCGGATTCAGTCGTCACTCATGGTGATTTCTCACTTGATAACCTTATTTTTGACGAGGGGAAATTA
ATAGGTTGTATTGATGTTGGACGAGTCGGAATCGCAGACCGATACCAGGATCTTGCCATCCTATGGAACT
GCCTCGGTGAGTTTTCTCCTTCATTACAGAAACGGCTTTTTCAAAAATATGGTATTGATAATCCTGATAT
GAATAAATTGCAGTTTCATTTGATGCTCGATGAGTTTTTCTAATCAGAATTGGTTAATTGGTTGTAACAC
TGGCAGAGCATTACGCTGACTTGACGGGACGGCGCAAGCTCATGACCAAAATCCCTTAACGTGAGTTACG
CGTCGTTCCACTGAGCGTCAGACCCCGTAGAAAAGATCAAAGGATCTTCTTGAGATCCTTTTTTTCTGCG
CGTAATCTGCTGCTTGCAAACAAAAAAACCACCGCTACCAGCGGTGGTTTGTTTGCCGGATCAAGAGCTA
CCAACTCTTTTTCCGAAGGTAACTGGCTTCAGCAGAGCGCAGATACCAAATACTGTTCTTCTAGTGTAGC
CGTAGTTAGGCCACCACTTCAAGAACTCTGTAGCACCGCCTACATACCTCGCTCTGCTAATCCTGTTACC
AGTGGCTGCTGCCAGTGGCGATAAGTCGTGTCTTACCGGGTTGGACTCAAGACGATAGTTACCGGATAAG
GCGCAGCGGTCGGGCTGAACGGGGGGTTCGTGCACACAGCCCAGCTTGGAGCGAACGACCTACACCGAAC
TGAGATACCTACAGCGTGAGCTATGAGAAAGCGCCACGCTTCCCGAAGGGAGAAAGGCGGACAGGTATCC
GGTAAGCGGCAGGGTCGGAACAGGAGAGCGCACGAGGGAGCTTCCAGGGGGAAACGCCTGGTATCTTTAT
AGTCCTGTCGGGTTTCGCCACCTCTGACTTGAGCGTCGATTTTTGTGATGCTCGTCAGGGGGGCGGAGCC
TATGGAAAAACGCCAGCAACGCGGCCTTTTTACGGTTCCTGGCCTTTTGCTGGCCTTTTGCTCACATGTT
Features (pLannotate 1.2.2; 9 found; start..end, strand, type, name):
    121..213     +  CDS            lacI (fragment): lac repressor; lacI; The lac repressor binds to the lac operator to inhibit transcription in E. coli. This inhibition can be relieved by adding lactose or isopropyl-β-D-thiogalactopyranoside (IPTG).
    268..295     -  terminator     rrnB T2 terminator: transcription terminator T2 from the E. coli rrnB gene
    427..470     +  terminator     rrnB T1 terminator: Escherichia coli rrnB; transcription terminator T1 from the E. coli rrnB gene
    517..553     -  CDS            lacZα (fragment): LacZα fragment of β-galactosidase; lacZ fragment
    569..668     +  protein_bind   attL1: mutant version of attL; recombination site for the Gateway® LR reaction LR Clonase™
   1703..1826    +  protein_bind   attR5: mutant version of attR; recombination site for the Gateway® LR reaction LR Clonase™
   1882..1900    -  promoter       T7 promoter: promoter for bacteriophage T7 RNA polymerase
   2034..2843    +  CDS            KanR: aminoglycoside phosphotransferase; aph(3')-Ia; confers resistance to kanamycin in bacteria or G418 (Geneticin®) in eukaryotes
   2990..3578    +  rep_origin     ori: high-copy-number ColE1/pMB1/pBR322/pUC origin of replication
