[The description below was written by a language model from this plasmid's Addgene catalogue record and pLannotate feature annotations shown in this document.]
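Description:
pENTR221-CCL5.Pro is a MultiSite Gateway entry clone built on the pDONR221-P1P5r donor backbone, carrying the human CCL5 (RANTES) promoter as a roughly 1 kb insert. The finished plasmid is 3,640 bp, smaller than the empty donor vector because Gateway recombination replaces the donor's larger counter-selection cassette with the insert. It is a purely bacterial cloning vector, maintained at high copy number in E. coli through a ColE1/pUC-type origin and selected with kanamycin via the aph(3')-Ia (KanR) gene.

In the annotated sequence, the promoter fragment occupies the unannotated interval between an attL1 site and an attR5 site, the pair that defines the "first fragment" position in a two-fragment MultiSite Gateway LR reaction. In such a reaction, attL1 recombines with the matching site on a destination vector, while attR5 recombines with the attL5 site on a second entry clone. The promoter is thereby placed directionally upstream of whatever the second entry clone carries, typically a coding sequence or reporter. The rrnB T1 and T2 terminators upstream of attL1 shield the insert from read-through transcription from the backbone. A T7 promoter lies beyond attR5, and short lacI and lacZα fragments are backbone remnants with no functional role. M13 forward and reverse primer sites flank the cassette for sequence verification.

The clone contains no expressed gene of its own. It serves as a modular regulatory part within a vector platform for rapid assembly of complex stable transgenes, letting users put a chosen transgene under CCL5 promoter control. The record lists the insert species as both human and synthetic but does not say which promoter coordinates are included or whether the sequence was modified.
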