Addgene plasmid #79492: pENTR221-CCL5.Pro
Purpose: MultiSite Gateway entry clones, first fragment, (attL1, attR5) CCL5/RANTES promoter
Depositing lab: Peter Jon Nelson. Depositing organization: Klinikum der Ludwig Maximilians-Universitaet Muenchen. Publication: A vector platform for the rapid and efficient engineering of stable complex transgenes. Jackel C, Nogueira MS, Ehni N, Kraus C, Ranke J, Dohmann M, Noessner E, Nelson PJ. Sci Rep. 2016 Oct 3;6:34365. doi: 10.1038/srep34365. PubMed 27694838.
Backbone
  Vector backbone: pDONR221-P1P5r
  Backbone manufacturer: Thermo Scientific
  Backbone size w/o insert (bp): 4765
  Total vector size (bp): 3640
  Modifications to backbone: Gateway cloned CCL5 Promoter Insert
  Vector type: Multisite Gateway Entry Clone
Growth in bacteria
  Bacterial resistance: Kanamycin, 50 μg/mL
  Growth temperature: 37°C
  Growth strain: DH5alpha
  Copy number: High Copy
Gene/Insert
  Gene/Insert name: CCL5 Promoter
  Species: H. sapiens (human), Synthetic
  Insert size (bp): 1002
  Entrez Gene: CCL5 (a.k.a. D17S136E, RANTES, SCYA5, SIS-delta, SISd, TCP228, eoCP)
  Promoter: CCL5 Promoter
  Cloning method: Gateway Cloning
  Sequencing primers: 5′ M13-FW; 3′ M13-RV
Terms and licenses: Academic/Nonprofit Terms; Industry Terms: Not Available to Industry
Depositor comments: Multisite Gateway Entry Clone for human CCL5 Promoter. First Fragment for 2 Fragment MultiSite Gateway LR reaction.
How to cite: pENTR221-CCL5.Pro was a gift from Peter Jon Nelson (Addgene plasmid # 79492 ; http://n2t.net/addgene:79492 ; RRID:Addgene_79492)
